Addgene plasmid #197733: pMC-6-EGFP-9
Purpose: Phytobrick (MoClo) Level 0 Part
Depositing lab: Daniel Voytas. Depositing organization: University of Minnesota. Publication: An extensible vector toolkit and parts library for advanced engineering of plant genomes. Chamness JC, Kumar J, Cruz AJ, Rhuby E, Holum MJ, Cody JP, Tibebu R, Gamo ME, Starker CG, Zhang F, Voytas DF. Plant Genome. 2023 Mar 9:e20312. doi: 10.1002/tpg2.20312. PubMed 36896468.
Backbone
  Vector backbone: pMC-6-ccdB-9
  Backbone manufacturer: Self-made
  Vector type: Plant Expression
Growth in bacteria
  Bacterial resistance: Spectinomycin, 50 μg/mL
  Growth temperature: 37°C
  Growth strain: DH5alpha
  Copy number: High Copy
Gene/Insert
  Gene/Insert name: EGFP
  Species: Aequorea victoria
  Insert size (bp): 717
  Cloning method: Restriction Enzyme; 5′ cloning site Unknown (unknown if destroyed)
Terms and licenses: Academic/Nonprofit Terms; Industry Terms: Not Available to Industry
Depositor comments: Please visit https://doi.org/10.1101/2022.10.15.511792 for bioRxiv preprint.
How to cite: pMC-6-EGFP-9 was a gift from Daniel Voytas (Addgene plasmid # 197733 ; http://n2t.net/addgene:197733 ; RRID:Addgene_197733)
