[The description below was written by a language model from this plasmid's Addgene catalogue record and pLannotate feature annotations shown in this document.]
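Description:
pMC-6-EGFP-9 is a small (about 3 kb) Level 0 part plasmid in the Phytobrick/MoClo modular cloning standard, belonging to a vector toolkit and parts library built for plant genome engineering. It derives from the self-made acceptor pMC-6-ccdB-9, whose name implies that a ccdB counter-selection cassette was replaced by the part. The "6" and "9" in the name presumably denote the flanking assembly positions or overhangs, although the record does not define them, and the cloning sites are listed as unknown. The plasmid is maintained in E. coli at high copy through a ColE1/pUC-type origin. Selection is with spectinomycin, conferred by the aadA adenylyltransferase gene, which lies downstream of an annotated AmpR (bla) promoter.

The payload is the enhanced GFP coding sequence, an approximately 717 bp mammalian codon-optimised derivative of the Aequorea victoria protein. No plant promoter, terminator or other expression signals are annotated around it. Although catalogued as a plant expression vector, the plasmid is therefore a promoterless donor of a coding-sequence module rather than a stand-alone expression construct. In MoClo workflows, parts like this are released by Type IIS restriction enzymes and ligated in a defined order with promoter, tag and terminator modules to build higher-level transcription units, here supplying a green fluorescent reporter or fusion partner. The short annotated fragments of RSF ori, lacI, an integrase and a gentamicin acetyltransferase are partial matches. They most likely represent remnants of backbone and resistance-cassette construction, not functional elements.
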