Features (pLannotate 1.2.2; 8 found; start..end, strand, type, name):
      1..23      +  rep_origin     RSF ori (fragment): Plasmids containing the RSF 1030 origin of replication can be propagated in E. coli cells that contain additional plasmids with compatible origins.
     25..74      +  CDS            lacI (fragment): lac repressor; lacI; The lac repressor binds to the lac operator to inhibit transcription in E. coli. This inhibition can be relieved by adding lactose or isopropyl-β-D-thiogalactopyranoside (IPTG).
     91..810     +  CDS            EGFP: the original enhanced GFP (Yang et al., 1996) mammalian codon-optimized
    936..1040    +  promoter       AmpR promoter: bla
   1031..1111    -  CDS            int (fragment): INT2_ECOLX - Protein inferred from homology: Swiss-Prot protein existence level 3. Putative integrase believed to be involved in the insertion of antibiotic resistance genes into plasmids and transposons. From Escherichia coli.
   1199..1255    +  CDS            GmR (fragment): gentamycin acetyltransferase; aacC1; confers resistance to gentamycin
   1262..2050    +  CDS            aadA: S3AD_ECOLX - Experimental evidence at protein level: Swiss-Prot protein existence level 1. Mediates bacterial resistance to the antibiotics streptomycin and spectinomycin. From Escherichia coli.
   2224..2812    +  rep_origin     ori: high-copy-number ColE1/pMB1/pBR322/pUC origin of replication
>Addgene plasmid #197733 | pMC-6-EGFP-9 | addgene full sequence | sequence record 391086 | Addgene NGS Result
GTCAGTGAGCGAGGAAGCGGAAGAGCGCCCAATACGCAAACCGCCTCTCCCCGCGCGTTGGCCGATTCAT
TAATCACTCTGTGGTCTCAAATGGTGAGCAAGGGCGAGGAGCTGTTCACCGGGGTGGTGCCCATCCTGGT
CGAGCTGGACGGCGACGTAAACGGCCACAAGTTCAGCGTGTCCGGCGAGGGCGAGGGCGATGCCACCTAC
GGCAAGCTGACCCTGAAGTTCATCTGCACCACCGGCAAGCTGCCCGTGCCCTGGCCCACCCTCGTGACCA
CCCTGACCTACGGCGTGCAGTGCTTCAGCCGCTACCCCGACCACATGAAGCAGCACGACTTCTTCAAGTC
CGCCATGCCCGAAGGCTACGTCCAGGAGCGCACCATCTTCTTCAAGGACGACGGCAACTACAAGACCCGC
GCCGAGGTGAAGTTCGAGGGCGACACCCTGGTGAACCGCATCGAGCTGAAGGGCATCGACTTCAAGGAGG
ACGGCAACATCCTGGGGCACAAGCTGGAGTACAACTACAACAGCCACAACGTCTATATCATGGCCGACAA
GCAGAAGAACGGCATCAAGGTGAACTTCAAGATCCGCCACAACATCGAGGACGGCAGCGTGCAGCTCGCC
GACCACTACCAGCAGAACACCCCCATCGGCGACGGCCCCGTGCTGCTGCCCGACAACCACTACCTGAGCA
CCCAGTCCGCCCTGAGCAAAGACCCCAACGAGAAGCGCGATCACATGGTCCTGCTGGAGTTCGTGACCGC
CGCCGGGATCACTCTCGGCATGGACGAGCTGTACAAGTAAGCTTTGAGACCACGAAGTGGCTCTTCAGTG
GACGAAAGGGCCTCGTGATACGCCTATTTTTATAGGTTAATGTCATGATAATAATGGTTTCTTAGACGTC
AGGTGGCACTTTTCGGGGAAATGTGCGCGGAACCCCTATTTGTTTATTTTTCTAAATACATTCAAATATG
TATCCGCTCATGAGACAATAACCCTGATAAATGCTTCAATAATATTGAAAAAGGAAGAGTATGCGCTCAC
GCAACTGGTCCAGAACCTTGACCGAACGCAGCGGTGGTAACGGCGCAGTGGCGGTTTTCATGGCTTGTTA
TGACTGTTTTTTTTTGGGGTACAGTCTATGCCTCGGGCATCCAAGCAGCAAGCGCGTTACGCCGTGGGTC
GATGTTTGATGTTATGGAGCAGCAACGATGTTACGCAGCAGGGCAGTCGCCCTAAAACAAAGTTAAACAT
CATGAGGGAAGCGGTGATCGCCGAAGTATCGACTCAACTATCAGAGGTAGTTGGCGTCATCGAGCGCCAT
CTCGAACCGACGTTGCTGGCCGTACATTTGTACGGCTCCGCAGTGGATGGCGGCCTGAAGCCACACAGCG
ATATTGATTTGCTGGTTACGGTGACCGTAAGGCTTGATGAAACAACGCGGCGAGCTTTGATCAACGACCT
TTTGGAAACTTCGGCTTCCCCTGGAGAGAGCGAGATTCTCCGCGCTGTAGAAGTCACCATTGTTGTGCAC
GACGACATCATTCCGTGGCGTTATCCAGCTAAGCGCGAACTGCAATTTGGAGAATGGCAGCGCAATGACA
TTCTTGCAGGTATCTTCGAGCCAGCCACGATCGACATTGATCTGGCTATCTTGCTGACAAAAGCAAGAGA
ACATAGCGTTGCCTTGGTAGGTCCAGCGGCGGAGGAACTCTTTGATCCGGTTCCTGAACAGGATCTATTT
GAGGCGCTAAATGAAACCTTAACGCTATGGAACTCGCCGCCCGACTGGGCTGGCGATGAGCGAAATGTAG
TGCTTACGTTGTCCCGCATTTGGTACAGCGCAGTAACCGGCAAAATCGCGCCGAAGGATGTCGCTGCCGA
CTGGGCAATGGAGCGCCTGCCGGCCCAGTATCAGCCCGTCATACTTGAAGCTAGACAGGCTTATCTTGGA
CAAGAAGAAGATCGCTTGGCCTCGCGCGCAGATCAGTTGGAAGAATTTGTCCATTACGTAAAAGGCGAGA
TCACCAAGGTAGTCGGCAAATAACTGTCAGACCAAGTTTACTCATATATACTTTAGATTGATTTAAAACT
TCATTTTTAATTTAAAAGGATCTAGGTGAAGATCCTTTTTGATAATCTCATGACCAAAATCCCTTAACGT
GAGTTTTCGTTCCACTGAGCGTCAGACCCCGTAGAAAAGATCAAAGGATCTTCTTGAGATCCTTTTTTTC
TGCGCGTAATCTGCTGCTTGCAAACAAAAAAACCACCGCTACCAGCGGTGGTTTGTTTGCCGGATCAAGA
GCTACCAACTCTTTTTCCGAAGGTAACTGGCTTCAGCAGAGCGCAGATACCAAATACTGTTCTTCTAGTG
TAGCCGTAGTTAGGCCACCACTTCAAGAACTCTGTAGCACCGCCTACATACCTCGCTCTGCTAATCCTGT
TACCAGTGGCTGCTGCCAGTGGCGATAAGTCGTGTCTTACCGGGTTGGACTCAAGACGATAGTTACCGGA
TAAGGCGCAGCGGTCGGGCTGAACGGGGGGTTCGTGCACACAGCCCAGCTTGGAGCGAACGACCTACACC
GAACTGAGATACCTACAGCGTGAGCTATGAGAAAGCGCCACGCTTCCCGAAGGGAGAAAGGCGGACAGGT
ATCCGGTAAGCGGCAGGGTCGGAACAGGAGAGCGCACGAGGGAGCTTCCAGGGGGAAACGCCTGGTATCT
TTATAGTCCTGTCGGGTTTCGCCACCTCTGACTTGAGCGTCGATTTTTGTGATGCTCGTCAGGGGGGCGG
AGCCTATGGAAAAACGCCAGCAACGCGGCCTTTTTACGGTTCCTGGCCTTTTGCTGGCCTTTTGCTCACA
TGTTCTTTCCTGCGTTATCCCCTGATTCTGTGGATAACCGTATTACCGCCTTTGAGTGAGCTGATACCGC
TCGCCGCAGCCGAACGACCGAGCGCAGCGA
